>Addgene plasmid #89590 | pTH849-gst-optec | depositor full sequence | sequence record 193899 | Assembled from Addgene sequence for pET28a and Genbank record LT799420.1 (insert)
TGGCGAATGGG
[124 nt withheld, positions 12-135]
C
[91 nt withheld, positions 137-227]
A
[49 nt withheld, positions 229-277]
CCTTTGACGTTGGAGTCCACGTTCTTT
[37 nt withheld, positions 305-341]
ACCCTATCTCGGTCTATTCTTTTGATTTATAAGGGATTTTGCCGATTTCGGCCTATTGGTTAAAAAATGA
GCTGATTTAACAAAAATTTAACGCGAATTTTAACAAAATATTAACGTTTACAATTTCAGGTGGCACTTTT
CGGGGAAATGTGCGCGGAACCCCTATTTGTTTATTTTTCTAAATACATTCAAATATGTATCCGCTCATGA
ATTAATTCTTAGAAAAACTCATCGAGCATCAAATGAAACTGCAATTTATTCATATCAGGATTATCAATAC
CATATTTTTGAAAAAGCCGTTTCTGTAATGAAGGAGAAAACTCACCGAGGCAGTTCCATAGGATGGCAAG
ATCCTGGTATCGGTCTGCGATTCCGACTCGTCCAACATCAATACAACCTATTAATTTCCCCTCGTCAAAA
ATAAGGTTATCAAGTGAGAAATCACCATGAGTGACGACTGAATCCGGTGAGAATGGCAAAAGTTTATGCA
TTTCTTTCCAGACTTGTTCAACAGGCCAGCCATTACGCTCGTCATCAAAATCACTCGCATCAACCAAACC
GTTATTCATTCGTGATTGCGCCTGAGCGAGACGAAATACGCGATCGCTGTTAAAAGGACAATTACAAACA
GGAATCGAATGCAACCGGCGCAGGAACACTGCCAGCGCATCAACAATATTTTCACCTGAATCAGGATATT
CTTCTAATACCTGGAATGCTGTTTTCCCGGGGATCGCAGTGGTGAGTAACCATGCATCATCAGGAGTACG
GATAAAATGCTTGATGGTCGGAAGAGGCATAAATTCCGTCAGCCAGTTTAGTCTGACCATCTCATCTGTA
ACATCATTGGCAACGCTACCTTTGCCATGTTTCAGAAACAACTCTGGCGCATCGGGCTTCCCATACAATC
GATAGATTGTCGCACCTGATTGCCCGACATTATCGCGAGCCCATTTATACCCATATAAATCAGCATCCAT
GTTGGAATTTAATCGCGGCCTAGAGCAAGACGTTTCCCGTTGAATATGGCTCATAACACCCCTTGTATTA
CTGTTTATGTAAGCAGACAGTTTTATTGTTCATGACCAAAATCCCTTAACGTGAGTTTTCGTTCCACTGA
GCGTCAGACCCCGTAGAAAAGATCAAAGGATCTTCTTGAGATCCTTTTTTTCTGCGCGTAATCTGCTGCT
TGCAAACAAAAAAACCACCGCTACCAGCGGTGGTTTGTTTGCCGGATCAAGAGCTACCAACTCTTTTTCC
GAAGGTAACTGGCTTCAGCAGAGCGCAGATACCAAATACTGTCCTTCTAGTGTAGCCGTAGTTAGGCCAC
CACTTCAAGAACTCTGTAGCACCGCCTACATACCTCGCTCTGCTAATCCTGTTACCAGTGGCTGCTGCCA
GTGGCGATAAGTCGTGTCTTACCGGGTTGGACTCAAGACGATAGTTACCGGATAAGGCGCAGCGGTCGGG
CTGAACGGGGGGTTCGTGCACACAGCCCAGCTTGGAGCGAACGACCTACACCGAACTGAGATACCTACAG
CGTGAGCTATGAGAAAGCGCCACGCTTCCCGAAGGGAGAAAGGCGGACAGGTATCCGGTAAGCGGCAGGG
TCGGAACAGGAGAGCGCACGAGGGAGCTTCCAGGGGGAAACGCCTGGTATCTTTATAGTCCTGTCGGGTT
TCGCCACCTCTGACTTGAGCGTCGATTTTTGTGATGCTCGTCAGGGGGGCGGAGCCTATGGAAAAACGCC
AGCAACGCGGCCTTTTTACGGTTCCTGGCCTTTTGCTGGCCTTTTGCTCACATGTTCTTTCCTGCGTTAT
CCCCTGATTCTGTGGATAACCGTATTACCGCCTTTGAGTGAGCTGATACCGCTCGCCGCAGCCGAACGAC
CGAGCGCAGCGAGTCAGTGAGCGAGGAAGCGGAAGAGCGCCTGATGCGGTATTTTCTCCTTACGCATCTG
TGCGGTATTTCACACCGCATATATGGTGCACTCTCAGTACAATCTGCTCTGATGCCGCATAGTTAAGCCA
GTATACACTCCGCTATCGCTACGTGACTGGGTCATGGCTGCGCCCCGACACCCGCCAACACCCGCTGACG
CGCCCTGACGGGCTTGTCTGCTCCCGGCATCCGCTTACAGACAAGCTGTGACCGTCTCCGGGAGCTGCAT
GTGTCAGAGGTTTTCACCGTCATCACCGAAACGCGCGAGGCAGCTGCGGTAAAGCTCATCAGCGTGGTCG
TGAAGCGATTCACAGATGTCTGCCTGTTCATCCGCGTCCAGCTCGTTGAGTTTCTCCAGAAGCGTTAATG
TCTGGCTTCTGATAAAGCGGGCCATGTTAAGGGCGGTTTTTTCCTGTTTGGTCACTGATGCCTCCGTGTA
AGGGGGATTTCTGTTCATGGGGGTAATGATACCGATGAAACGAGAGAGGATGCTCACGATACGGGTTACT
GATGATGAACATGCCCGGTTACTGGAACGTTGTGAGGGTAAACAACTGGCGGTATGGATGCGGCGGGACC
AGAGAAAAATCACTCAGGGTCAATGCCAGCGCTTCGTTAATACAGATGTAGGTGTTCCACAGGGTAGCCA
GCAGCATCCTGCGATGCAGATCCGGAACATAATGGTGCAGGGCGCTGACTTCCGCGTTTCCAGACTTTAC
GAAACACGGAAACCGAAGACCATTCATGTTGTTGCTCAGGTCGCAGACGTTTTGCAGCAGCAGTCGCTTC
ACGTTCGCTCGCGTATCGGTGATTCATTCTGCTAACCAGTAAGGCAACCCCGCCAGCCTAGCCGGGTCCT
CAACGACAGGAGCACGATCATGCGCACCCGTGGGGCCGCCATGCCGGCGATAATGGCCTGCTTCTCGCCG
AAACGTTTGGTGGCGGGACCAGTGACGAAGGCTTGAGCGAGGGCGTGCAAGATTCCGAATACCGCAAGCG
ACAGGCCGATCATCGTCGCGCTCCAGCGAAAGCGGTCCTCGCCGAAAATGACCCAGAGCGCTGCCGGCAC
CTGTCCTACGAGTTGCATGATAAAGAAGACAGTCATAAGTGCGGCGACGATAGTCATGCCCCGCGCCCAC
CGGAAGGAGCTGACTGGGTTGAAGGCTCTCAAGGGCATCGGTCGAGATCCCGGTGCCTAATGAGTGAGCT
AACTTACATTAATTGCGTTGCGCTCACTGCCCGCTTTCCAGTCGGGAAACCTGTCGTGCCAGCTGCATTA
ATGAATCGGCCAACGCGCGGGGAGAGGCGGTTTGCGTATTGGGCGCCAGGGTGGTTTTTCTTTTCACCAG
TGAGACGGGCAACAGCTGATTGCCCTTCACCGCCTGGCCCTGAGAGAGTTGCAGCAAGCGGTCCACGCTG
GTTTGCCCCAGCAGGCGAAAATCCTGTTTGATGGTGGTTAACGGCGGGATATAACATGAGCTGTCTTCGG
TATCGTCGTATCCCACTACCGAGATATCCGCACCAACGCGCAGCCCGGACTCGGTAATGGCGCGCATTGC
GCCCAGCGCCATCTGATCGTTGGCAACCAGCATCGCAGTGGGAACGATGCCCTCATTCAGCATTTGCATG
GTTTGTTGAAAACCGGACATGGCACTCCAGTCGCCTTCCCGTTCCGCTATCGGCTGAATTTGATTGCGAG
TGAGATATTTATGCCAGCCAGCCAGACGCAGACGCGCCGAGACAGAACTTAATGGGCCCGCTAACAGCGC
GATTTGCTGGTGACCCAATGCGACCAGATGCTCCACGCCCAGTCGCGTACCGTCTTCATGGGAGAAAATA
ATACTGTTGATGGGTGTCTGGTCAGAGACATCAAGAAATAACGCCGGAACATTAGTGCAGGCAGCTTCCA
CAGCAATGGCATCCTGGTCATCCAGCGGATAGTTAATGATCAGCCCACTGACGCGTTGCGCGAGAAGATT
GTGCACCGCCGCTTTACAGGCTTCGACGCCGCTTCGTTCTACCATCGACACCACCACGCTGGCACCCAGT
TGATCGGCGCGAGATTTAATCGCCGCGACAATTTGCGACGGCGCGTGCAGGGCCAGACTGGAGGTGGCAA
CGCCAATCAGCAACGACTGTTTGCCCGCCAGTTGTTGTGCCACGCGGTTGGGAATGTAATTCAGCTCCGC
CATCGCCGCTTCCACTTTTTCCCGCGTTTTCGCAGAAACGTGGCTGGCCTGGTTCACCACGCGGGAAACG
GTCTGATAAGAGACACCGGCATACTCTGCGACATCGTATAACGTTACTGGTTTCACATTCACCACCCTGA
ATTGACTCTCTTCCGGGCGCTATCATGCCATACCGCGAAAGGTTTTGCGCCATTCGATGGTGTCCGGGAT
CTCGACGCTCTCCCTTATGCGACTCCTGCATTAGGAAGCAGCCCAGTAGTAGGTTGAGGCCGTTGAGCAC
CGCCGCCGCAAGGAATGGTGCATGCAAGGAGATGGCGCCCAACAGTCCCCCGGCCACGGGGCCTGCCACC
ATACCCACGCCGAAACAAGCGCTCATGAGCCCGAAGTGGCGAGCCCGATCTTCCCCATCGGTGATGTCGG
CGATATAGGCGCCAGCAACCGCACCTGTGGCGCCGGTGATGCCGGCCACGATGCGTCCGGCGTAGAGGAT
CGAGATCTCGATCCCGCGAAATTAATACGACTCACTATAGGGGAATTGTGAGCGGATAACAATTCCCCTC
TAGAAATAATTTTGTTTAACTTTAAGAAGGAGATATACCATGGGCCACCATCACCATCACCATCACCATA
GCCCGATTCTGGGCTATTGGAAAATTAAAGGCCTGGTGCAGCCGACCCGCCTGCTGCTGGAATATCTGGA
AGAAAAATATGAAGAACATCTGTATGAACGCGATGAAGGCGATAAATGGCGCAACAAAAAATTTGAACTG
GGCCTGGAATTTCCGAACCTGCCGTATTATATTGATGGCGATGTGAAACTGACCCAGAGCATGGCGATTA
TTCGCTATATTGCGGATAAACATAACATGCTGGGCGGCTGCCCGAAAGAACGCGCGGAAATTAGCATGCT
GGAAGGCGCGGTGCTGGATATTCGCTATGGCGTGAGCCGCATTGCGTATAGCAAAGATTTTGAAACCCTG
AAAGTGGATTTTCTGAGCAAACTGCCGGAAATGCTGAAAATGTTTGAAGATCGCCTGTGCCATAAAACCT
ATCTGAACGGCGATCATGTGACCCATCCGGATTTTATGCTGTATGATGCGCTGGATGTGGTGCTGTATAT
GGATCCGATGTGCCTGGATGCGTTTCCGAAACTGGTGTGCTTTAAAAAACGCATTGAAGCGATTCCGCAG
ATTGATAAATATCTGAAAAGCAGCAAATATATTGCGTGGCCGCTGCAGGGCTGGCAGGCGACCTTTGGCG
GCGGCGATCATCCGCCGAAATAATAAAAGCTTGCGGCCGCACTCGAGCACCACCACCACCACCACTGAGA
TCCGGCTGCTAACAAAGCCCGAAAGGAAGCTGAGTTGGCTGCTGCCACCGCTGAGCAATAACTAGCATAA
CCCCTTGGGGCCTCTAAACGGGTCTTGAGGGGTTTTTTGCTGAAAGGAGGAACTATATCCGGAT
Features (pLannotate 1.2.2; 20 found; start..end, strand, type, name):
     12..467     +  rep_origin     f1 ori (sequence partly withheld): f1 bacteriophage origin of replication; arrow indicates direction of (+) strand synthesis
    494..551     +  promoter       AmpR promoter (fragment): bla
    560..1375    -  CDS            KanR: aminoglycoside phosphotransferase; aph(3')-Ia; confers resistance to kanamycin in bacteria or G418 (Geneticin®) in eukaryotes
   1497..2085    +  rep_origin     ori: high-copy-number ColE1/pMB1/pBR322/pUC origin of replication
   2271..2413    -  misc_feature   bom: basis of mobility region from pBR322
   2515..2706    -  CDS            rop: Rop protein, which maintains plasmids at low copy number; rop
   2723..3103    +  CDS            YPB1_ECOLX: Protein predicted: Swiss-Prot protein existence level 4. From Escherichia coli.
   3175..3466    -  CDS            TcR (fragment): tetracycline efflux protein; tet; confers resistance to tetracycline
   3481..3502    -  protein_bind   CAP binding site: CAP binding activates transcription in the presence of cAMP. E. coli catabolite activator protein
   3515..4597    -  CDS            lacI: lac repressor; lacI; The lac repressor binds to the lac operator to inhibit transcription in E. coli. This inhibition can be relieved by adding lactose or isopropyl-β-D-thiogalactopyranoside (IPTG).
   4598..4675    -  promoter       lacI promoter: lacI
   4683..4962    -  CDS            TcR (fragment): tetracycline efflux protein; tet; confers resistance to tetracycline
   4984..5002    +  promoter       T7 promoter: promoter for bacteriophage T7 RNA polymerase
   5003..5027    +  protein_bind   lac operator: The lac repressor binds to the lac operator to inhibit transcription in E. coli. This inhibition can be relieved by adding lactose or isopropyl-β-D-thiogalactopyranoside (IPTG). lac repressor encoded by lacI
   5042..5064    +  RBS            RBS: efficient ribosome binding site from bacteriophage T7 gene 10 (Olins and Rangwala, 1989)
   5077..5100    +  CDS            8xHis: 8xHis affinity tag
   5101..5751    +  CDS            GST26_SCHJA: Experimental evidence at protein level: Swiss-Prot protein existence level 1. GST isoenzymes appear to play a central role in the parasite detoxification system. Other functions are also suspected including a role in increasing the solubility of haematin in the parasite gut. From Schistosoma japonicum (Blood fluke).
   5779..5796    +  CDS            9xHis (fragment): 9xHis affinity tag
   5806..5855    +  CDS            SET1 (fragment): solubility-enhancement tag derived from T7 phage gene 10B
   5863..5910    +  terminator     T7 terminator: transcription terminator for bacteriophage T7 RNA polymerase
