>Addgene plasmid #89590 | pTH849-gst-optec | addgene full sequence | sequence record 206038 | Addgene NGS Result
CGATCTTCCCCATCGGTGATGTCGGCGATATAGGCGCCAGCAACCGCACCTGTGGCGCCGGTGATGCCGG
CCACGATGCGTCCGGCGTAGAGGATCGAGATCTCGATCCCGCGAAATTAATACGACTCACTATAGGGGAA
TTGTGAGCGGATAACAATTCCCCTCTAGAAATAATTTTGTTTAACTTTAAGAAGGAGATATACCATGGGC
CACCATCACCATCACCATCACCATAGCCCGATTCTGGGCTATTGGAAAATTAAAGGCCTGGTGCAGCCGA
CCCGCCTGCTGCTGGAATATCTGGAAGAAAAATATGAAGAACATCTGTATGAACGCGATGAAGGCGATAA
ATGGCGCAACAAAAAATTTGAACTGGGCCTGGAATTTCCGAACCTGCCGTATTATATTGATGGCGATGTG
AAACTGACCCAGAGCATGGCGATTATTCGCTATATTGCGGATAAACATAACATGCTGGGCGGCTGCCCGA
AAGAACGCGCGGAAATTAGCATGCTGGAAGGCGCGGTGCTGGATATTCGCTATGGCGTGAGCCGCATTGC
GTATAGCAAAGATTTTGAAACCCTGAAAGTGGATTTTCTGAGCAAACTGCCGGAAATGCTGAAAATGTTT
GAAGATCGCCTGTGCCATAAAACCTATCTGAACGGCGATCATGTGACCCATCCGGATTTTATGCTGTATG
ATGCGCTGGATGTGGTGCTGTATATGGATCCGATGTGCCTGGATGCGTTTCCGAAACTGGTGTGCTTTAA
AAAACGCATTGAAGCGATTCCGCAGATTGATAAATATCTGAAAAGCAGCAAATATATTGCGTGGCCGCTG
CAGGGCTGGCAGGCGACCTTTGGCGGCGGCGATCATCCGCCGAAATAATAAAAGCTTGCGGCCGCACTCG
AGCACCACCACCACCACCACTGAGATCCGGCTGCTAACAAAGCCCGAAAGGAAGCTGAGTTGGCTGCTGC
CACCGCTGAGCAATAACTAGCATAACCCCTTGGGGCCTCTAAACGGGTCTTGAGGGGTTTTTTGCTGAAA
GGAGGAACTATATCCGGATTGGCGAATGGG
[124 nt withheld, positions 1081-1204]
C
[91 nt withheld, positions 1206-1296]
A
[49 nt withheld, positions 1298-1346]
CCTTTGACGTTGGAGTCCACGTTCTTT
[37 nt withheld, positions 1374-1410]
ACCCTATCTCGGTCTATTCTTTTGATTTATAAGGGATTTTGCCGATTTCGGCCTATTGGTTAAAAAATGA
GCTGATTTAACAAAAATTTAACGCGAATTTTAACAAAATATTAACGCTTACAATTTAGGTGGCACTTTTC
GGGGAAATGTGCGCGGAACCCCTATTTGTTTATTTTTCTAAATACATTCAAATATGTATCCGCTCATGAA
TTAATTCTTAGAAAAACTCATCGAGCATCAAATGAAACTGCAATTTATTCATATCAGGATTATCAATACC
ATATTTTTGAAAAAGCCGTTTCTGTAATGAAGGAGAAAACTCACCGAGGCAGTTCCATAGGATGGCAAGA
TCCTGGTATCGGTCTGCGATTCCGACTCGTCCAACATCAATACAACCTATTAATTTCCCCTCGTCAAAAA
TAAGGTTATCAAGTGAGAAATCACCATGAGTGACGACTGAATCCGGTGAGAATGGCAAAAGTTTATGCAT
TTCTTTCCAGACTTGTTCAACAGGCCAGCCATTACGCTCGTCATCAAAATCACTCGCATCAACCAAACCG
TTATTCATTCGTGATTGCGCCTGAGCGAGACGAAATACGCGATCGCTGTTAAAAGGACAATTACAAACAG
GAATCGAATGCAACCGGCGCAGGAACACTGCCAGCGCATCAACAATATTTTCACCTGAATCAGGATATTC
TTCTAATACCTGGAATGCTGTTTTCCCGGGGATCGCAGTGGTGAGTAACCATGCATCATCAGGAGTACGG
ATAAAATGCTTGATGGTCGGAAGAGGCATAAATTCCGTCAGCCAGTTTAGTCTGACCATCTCATCTGTAA
CATCATTGGCAACGCTACCTTTGCCATGTTTCAGAAACAACTCTGGCGCATCGGGCTTCCCATACAATCG
ATAGATTGTCGCACCTGATTGCCCGACATTATCGCGAGCCCATTTATACCCATATAAATCAGCATCCATG
TTGGAATTTAATCGCGGCCTAGAGCAAGACGTTTCCCGTTGAATATGGCTCATAACACCCCTTGTATTAC
TGTTTATGTAAGCAGACAGTTTTATTGTTCATGACCAAAATCCCTTAACGTGAGTTTTCGTTCCACTGAG
CGTCAGACCCCGTAGAAAAGATCAAAGGATCTTCTTGAGATCCTTTTTTTCTGCGCGTAATCTGCTGCTT
GCAAACAAAAAAACCACCGCTACCAGCGGTGGTTTGTTTGCCGGATCAAGAGCTACCAACTCTTTTTCCG
AAGGTAACTGGCTTCAGCAGAGCGCAGATACCAAATACTGTCCTTCTAGTGTAGCCGTAGTTAGGCCACC
ACTTCAAGAACTCTGTAGCACCGCCTACATACCTCGCTCTGCTAATCCTGTTACCAGTGGCTGCTGCCAG
TGGCGATAAGTCGTGTCTTACCGGGTTGGACTCAAGACGATAGTTACCGGATAAGGCGCAGCGGTCGGGC
TGAACGGGGGGTTCGTGCACACAGCCCAGCTTGGAGCGAACGACCTACACCGAACTGAGATACCTACAGC
GTGAGCTATGAGAAAGCGCCACGCTTCCCGAAGGGAGAAAGGCGGACAGGTATCCGGTAAGCGGCAGGGT
CGGAACAGGAGAGCGCACGAGGGAGCTTCCAGGGGGAAACGCCTGGTATCTTTATAGTCCTGTCGGGTTT
CGCCACCTCTGACTTGAGCGTCGATTTTTGTGATGCTCGTCAGGGGGGCGGAGCCTATGGAAAAACGCCA
GCAACGCGGCCTTTTTACGGTTCCTGGCCTTTTGCTGGCCTTTTGCTCACATGTTCTTTCCTGCGTTATC
CCCTGATTCTGTGGATAACCGTATTACCGCCTTTGAGTGAGCTGATACCGCTCGCCGCAGCCGAACGACC
GAGCGCAGCGAGTCAGTGAGCGAGGAAGCGGAAGAGCGCCTGATGCGGTATTTTCTCCTTACGCATCTGT
GCGGTATTTCACACCGCAATGGTGCACTCTCAGTACAATCTGCTCTGATGCCGCATAGTTAAGCCAGTAT
ACACTCCGCTATCGCTACGTGACTGGGTCATGGCTGCGCCCCGACACCCGCCAACACCCGCTGACGCGCC
CTGACGGGCTTGTCTGCTCCCGGCATCCGCTTACAGACAAGCTGTGACCGTCTCCGGGAGCTGCATGTGT
CAGAGGTTTTCACCGTCATCACCGAAACGCGCGAGGCAGCTGCGGTAAAGCTCATCAGCGTGGTCGTGAA
GCGATTCACAGATGTCTGCCTGTTCATCCGCGTCCAGCTCGTTGAGTTTCTCCAGAAGCGTTAATGTCTG
GCTTCTGATAAAGCGGGCCATGTTAAGGGCGGTTTTTTCCTGTTTGGTCACTGATGCCTCCGTGTAAGGG
GGATTTCTGTTCATGGGGGTAATGATACCGATGAAACGAGAGAGGATGCTCACGATACGGGTTACTGATG
ATGAACATGCCCGGTTACTGGAACGTTGTGAGGGTAAACAACTGGCGGTATGGATGCGGCGGGACCAGAG
AAAAATCACTCAGGGTCAATGCCAGCGCTTCGTTAATACAGATGTAGGTGTTCCACAGGGTAGCCAGCAG
CATCCTGCGATGCAGATCCGGAACATAATGGTGCAGGGCGCTGACTTCCGCGTTTCCAGACTTTACGAAA
CACGGAAACCGAAGACCATTCATGTTGTTGCTCAGGTCGCAGACGTTTTGCAGCAGCAGTCGCTTCACGT
TCGCTCGCGTATCGGTGATTCATTCTGCTAACCAGTAAGGCAACCCCGCCAGCCTAGCCGGGTCCTCAAC
GACAGGAGCACGATCATGCGCACCCGTGGGGCCGCCATGCCGGCGATAATGGCCTGCTTCTCGCCGAAAC
GTTTGGTGGCGGGACCAGTGACGAAGGCTTGAGCGAGGGCGTGCAAGATTCCGAATACCGCAAGCGACAG
GCCGATCATCGTCGCGCTCCAGCGAAAGCGGTCCTCGCCGAAAATGACCCAGAGCGCTGCCGGCACCTGT
CCTACGAGTTGCATGATAAAGAAGACAGTCATAAGTGCGGCGACGATAGTCATGCCCCGCGCCCACCGGA
AGGAGCTGACTGGGTTGAAGGCTCTCAAGGGCATCGGTCGAGATCCCGGTGCCTAATGAGTGAGCTAACT
TACATTAATTGCGTTGCGCTCACTGCCCGCTTTCCAGTCGGGAAACCTGTCGTGCCAGCTGCATTAATGA
ATCGGCCAACGCGCGGGGAGAGGCGGTTTGCGTATTGGGCGCCAGGGTGGTTTTTCTTTTCACCAGTGAG
ACGGGCAACAGCTGATTGCCCTTCACCGCCTGGCCCTGAGAGAGTTGCAGCAAGCGGTCCACGCTGGTTT
GCCCCAGCAGGCGAAAATCCTGTTTGATGGTGGTTAACGGCGGGATATAACATGAGCTGTCTTCGGTATC
GTCGTATCCCACTACCGAGATATCCGCACCAACGCGCAGCCCGGACTCGGTAATGGCGCGCATTGCGCCC
AGCGCCATCTGATCGTTGGCAACCAGCATCGCAGTGGGAACGATGCCCTCATTCAGCATTTGCATGGTTT
GTTGAAAACCGGACATGGCACTCCAGTCGCCTTCCCGTTCCGCTATCGGCTGAATTTGATTGCGAGTGAG
ATATTTATGCCAGCCAGCCAGACGCAGACGCGCCGAGACAGAACTTAATGGGCCCGCTAACAGCGCGATT
TGCTGGTGACCCAATGCGACCAGATGCTCCACGCCCAGTCGCGTACCGTCTTCATGGGAGAAAATAATAC
TGTTGATGGGTGTCTGGTCAGAGACATCAAGAAATAACGCCGGAACATTAGTGCAGGCAGCTTCCACAGC
AATGGCATCCTGGTCATCCAGCGGATAGTTAATGATCAGCCCACTGACGCGTTGCGCGAGAAGATTGTGC
ACCGCCGCTTTACAGGCTTCGACGCCGCTTCGTTCTACCATCGACACCACCACGCTGGCACCCAGTTGAT
CGGCGCGAGATTTAATCGCCGCGACAATTTGCGACGGCGCGTGCAGGGCCAGACTGGAGGTGGCAACGCC
AATCAGCAACGACTGTTTGCCCGCCAGTTGTTGTGCCACGCGGTTGGGAATGTAATTCAGCTCCGCCATC
GCCGCTTCCACTTTTTCCCGCGTTTTCGCAGAAACGTGGCTGGCCTGGTTCACCACGCGGGAAACGGTCT
GATAAGAGACACCGGCATACTCTGCGACATCGTATAACGTTACTGGTTTCACATTCACCACCCTGAATTG
ACTCTCTTCCGGGCGCTATCATGCCATACCGCGAAAGGTTTTGCGCCATTCGATGGTGTCCGGGATCTCG
ACGCTCTCCCTTATGCGACTCCTGCATTAGGAAGCAGCCCAGTAGTAGGTTGAGGCCGTTGAGCACCGCC
GCCGCAAGGAATGGTGCATGCAAGGAGATGGCGCCCAACAGTCCCCCGGCCACGGGGCCTGCCACCATAC
CCACGCCGAAACAAGCGCTCATGAGCCCGAAGTGGCGAGCC
Features (pLannotate 1.2.2; 20 found; start..end, strand, type, name):
    118..136     +  promoter       T7 promoter: promoter for bacteriophage T7 RNA polymerase
    137..161     +  protein_bind   lac operator: The lac repressor binds to the lac operator to inhibit transcription in E. coli. This inhibition can be relieved by adding lactose or isopropyl-β-D-thiogalactopyranoside (IPTG). lac repressor encoded by lacI
    176..198     +  RBS            RBS: efficient ribosome binding site from bacteriophage T7 gene 10 (Olins and Rangwala, 1989)
    211..234     +  CDS            8xHis: 8xHis affinity tag
    235..885     +  CDS            GST26_SCHJA: Experimental evidence at protein level: Swiss-Prot protein existence level 1. GST isoenzymes appear to play a central role in the parasite detoxification system. Other functions are also suspected including a role in increasing the solubility of haematin in the parasite gut. From Schistosoma japonicum (Blood fluke).
    913..930     +  CDS            9xHis (fragment): 9xHis affinity tag
    940..989     +  CDS            SET1 (fragment): solubility-enhancement tag derived from T7 phage gene 10B
    997..1044    +  terminator     T7 terminator: transcription terminator for bacteriophage T7 RNA polymerase
   1081..1509    +  rep_origin     f1 ori (sequence partly withheld): f1 bacteriophage origin of replication; arrow indicates direction of (+) strand synthesis
   1562..1619    +  promoter       AmpR promoter (fragment): bla
   1628..2443    -  CDS            KanR: aminoglycoside phosphotransferase; aph(3')-Ia; confers resistance to kanamycin in bacteria or G418 (Geneticin®) in eukaryotes
   2565..3153    +  rep_origin     ori: high-copy-number ColE1/pMB1/pBR322/pUC origin of replication
   3339..3478    -  misc_feature   bom: basis of mobility region from pBR322
   3580..3771    -  CDS            rop: Rop protein, which maintains plasmids at low copy number; rop
   3788..4168    +  CDS            YPB1_ECOLX: Protein predicted: Swiss-Prot protein existence level 4. From Escherichia coli.
   4240..4531    -  CDS            TcR (fragment): tetracycline efflux protein; tet; confers resistance to tetracycline
   4546..4567    -  protein_bind   CAP binding site: CAP binding activates transcription in the presence of cAMP. E. coli catabolite activator protein
   4580..5662    -  CDS            lacI: lac repressor; lacI; The lac repressor binds to the lac operator to inhibit transcription in E. coli. This inhibition can be relieved by adding lactose or isopropyl-β-D-thiogalactopyranoside (IPTG).
   5663..5740    -  promoter       lacI promoter: lacI
   5748..96      -  CDS            TcR (fragment) (across the origin): tetracycline efflux protein; tet; confers resistance to tetracycline
