[The description below was written by a language model from this plasmid's Addgene catalogue record and pLannotate feature annotations shown in this document.]
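Description:
pTH849-gst-optec is a bacterial expression plasmid built on the pET28a backbone, carrying a synthetic glutathione-S-transferase coding sequence rewritten with codons preferred in E. coli. The insert, which annotation matches to the 26 kDa GST of Schistosoma japonicum at the protein level, was cloned between NcoI and HindIII sites that both remain intact. It is preceded in frame by an N-terminal 8xHis tag for metal-affinity purification.

Transcription is driven by the T7 promoter, which is followed by a lac operator and the phage T7 gene 10 ribosome binding site and closed by the T7 terminator. The plasmid also encodes lacI under its own promoter. Expression therefore requires a host that supplies T7 RNA polymerase, stays repressed until lactose or IPTG is added, and is then induced. A short His-tag fragment and a T7 gene 10-derived fragment annotated downstream of the insert appear to be vector remnants; the record does not indicate whether they are translated.

The plasmid is selected with kanamycin through the aph(3')-Ia gene and replicates from a ColE1/pMB1-type origin. It also has pBR322-derived bom and rop elements and an f1 origin. The catalogue lists it as high copy, although rop normally moderates copy number. The annotated tetracycline-resistance pieces are only fragments. Two sequence records are available, a depositor assembly and a sequencing result that is four nucleotides shorter. They show the same features in the same order from different start points.

The associated work examines how codon usage affects translational accuracy and protein quality, so this preferred-codon version probably serves as one member of a set of codon-variant GST constructs, though the record does not describe the others.
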