Addgene plasmid #89590: pTH849-gst-optec
Purpose: Plasmid for bacterial expression of His-tagged GST encoded by preferred codons
Depositing lab: Tobias von der Haar. Depositing organization: London and South East University Group (LASE). Publication: Codon-Dependent Translational Accuracy Controls Protein Quality in Escherichia coli but not in Saccharomyces cerevisiae. Jossé L, Sampson CDD, Tuite MF, Howland K, von der Haar T. bioRxiv 200006 10.1101/200006.
Backbone
  Vector backbone: pET28a
  Backbone manufacturer: EMD Biosciences
  Backbone size w/o insert (bp): 5240
  Total vector size (bp): 5935
  Vector type: Bacterial Expression
Growth in bacteria
  Bacterial resistance: Kanamycin, 50 μg/mL
  Growth temperature: 37°C
  Growth strain: DH5alpha
  Copy number: High Copy
Gene/Insert
  Gene/Insert name: glutathione-S transferase codon-optimised for bacterial expression
  Species: synthetic construct
  GenBank ID: LT799420.1
  Promoter: T7
  Tag / fusion protein: 8xhistidine (N terminal on insert)
  Cloning method: Restriction Enzyme; 5′ cloning site NcoI (not destroyed); 3′ cloning site HindIII (not destroyed)
  Sequencing primers: 5′ GGCGCCAGCAACCGCACCTGTGGC; 3′ GCGCCGCTACAGGGCGCGTCC
Terms and licenses: Academic/Nonprofit Terms; Industry Terms: Not Available to Industry
How to cite: pTH849-gst-optec was a gift from Tobias von der Haar (Addgene plasmid # 89590 ; http://n2t.net/addgene:89590 ; RRID:Addgene_89590)
